Addgene plasmid #130675: pLenti-CMV-SMCHD1-Exon1-48-3xFLAG
Purpose: Expresses full-length human SMCHD1 with a C-terminal 3x FLAG tag
Depositing lab: Stephen Tapscott. Depositing organization: Fred Hutchinson Cancer Center. Publication: Identification of SMCHD1 domains for nuclear localization, homo-dimerization, and protein cleavage. Hiramuki Y, Tapscott SJ. Skelet Muscle. 2018 Aug 2;8(1):24. doi: 10.1186/s13395-018-0172-z. PubMed 30071896.
Backbone
  Vector backbone: pLenti
  Backbone size w/o insert (bp): 7866
  Vector type: Mammalian Expression
  Selectable markers: Puromycin
Growth in bacteria
  Bacterial resistance: Ampicillin, 100 μg/mL
  Growth temperature: 37°C
  Growth strain: NEB Stable
  Copy number: High Copy
Gene/Insert
  Gene/Insert name: SMCHD1
  Species: H. sapiens (human)
  Insert size (bp): 6084
  Entrez Gene: SMCHD1 (a.k.a. BAMS, FSHD2)
  Promoter: CMV
  Tag / fusion protein: 3xFLAG (C terminal on insert)
  Cloning method: Restriction Enzyme; 5′ cloning site Unknown (unknown if destroyed); 3′ cloning site Unknown (unknown if destroyed)
Terms and licenses: Academic/Nonprofit Terms; Industry Terms: Not Available to Industry
How to cite: pLenti-CMV-SMCHD1-Exon1-48-3xFLAG was a gift from Stephen Tapscott (Addgene plasmid # 130675 ; http://n2t.net/addgene:130675 ; RRID:Addgene_130675)
