[The description below was written by a language model from this plasmid's Addgene catalogue record and pLannotate feature annotations shown in this document.]
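Description:
pLenti-CMV-SMCHD1-Exon1-48-3xFLAG is a lentiviral transfer plasmid for expressing full-length human SMCHD1 in mammalian cells. It is built on a pLenti backbone, and the sequenced record is about 14 kb. In bacteria it is maintained by a high-copy ColE1/pUC-type origin and selected with ampicillin through the β-lactamase gene. The backbone also carries an f1 origin, an SV40 origin and remnants of a lac/T7/T3 cloning region. The viral framework has a third-generation layout. An RSV promoter is fused to a truncated HIV-1 5' LTR and drives the genomic RNA, followed by the Ψ packaging signal with a gag fragment, the Rev response element for Rev-dependent nuclear export, and the cPPT/CTS. A second truncated LTR lies downstream of the cargo; the annotation software labels it a 5' LTR, but its position corresponds to the 3' LTR. It is followed by an SV40 polyadenylation signal.

Between these elements, the CMV immediate-early enhancer and promoter drive the SMCHD1 coding sequence (about 6 kb; the name indicates exons 1–48). The coding sequence is fused in frame at its C-terminus to a 3xFLAG epitope for detection or immunoprecipitation. A WPRE follows the tagged open reading frame to enhance transcript stability and expression. A separate mouse PGK promoter drives puromycin N-acetyltransferase, allowing selection of transduced or transfected cells with puromycin. SMCHD1 is also known by the aliases BAMS and FSHD2. According to the associated publication title, the construct belongs to work mapping SMCHD1 domains for nuclear localization, homodimerization and protein cleavage, where a tagged full-length protein would plausibly serve as the reference form.
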