Features (pLannotate 1.2.2; 29 found; start..end, strand, type, name):
     19..135     +  misc_feature   cPPT/CTS: central polypurine tract and central termination sequence of HIV-1
    158..461     +  enhancer       CMV enhancer: human cytomegalovirus immediate early enhancer
    462..665     +  promoter       CMV promoter: human cytomegalovirus (CMV) immediate early promoter
    748..6762    +  CDS            SMCHD1: SMHD1_HUMAN - Also known as KIAA0650 From Homo sapiens (Human).
   6763..6828    +  CDS            3xFLAG: three tandem FLAG® epitope tags, followed by an enterokinase cleavage site
   6838..7426    +  misc_feature   WPRE: woodchuck hepatitis virus posttranscriptional regulatory element
   7440..7939    +  promoter       PGK promoter: mouse phosphoglycerate kinase 1 promoter
   7960..8559    +  CDS            PuroR: puromycin N-acetyltransferase; pac from Streptomyces alboniger; confers resistance to puromycin
   8627..8764    +  CDS            nef (fragment): NEF_HV1LA - Experimental evidence at protein level: Swiss-Prot protein existence level 1. Extracellular Nef protein targets CD4(+) T-lymphocytes for apoptosis by interacting with CXCR4 surface receptors. From Human immunodeficiency virus type 1 group M subtype B (isolate Lai) (HIV-1).
   8750..8930    +  LTR            5' LTR (truncated): truncated 5' long terminal repeat (LTR) from HIV-1
   9002..9123    +  polyA_signal   SV40 poly(A) signal: SV40 polyadenylation signal
   9163..9298    +  rep_origin     SV40 ori: SV40 origin of replication
   9319..9337    -  promoter       T7 promoter: promoter for bacteriophage T7 RNA polymerase
   9345..9500    +  CDS            lacZα (fragment): LacZα fragment of β-galactosidase; lacZ fragment
   9505..9933    +  rep_origin     f1 ori (sequence partly withheld): f1 bacteriophage origin of replication; arrow indicates direction of (+) strand synthesis
   9986..10090   +  promoter       AmpR promoter: bla
  10091..10951   +  CDS            AmpR: β-lactamase; bla; confers resistance to ampicillin, carbenicillin, and related antibiotics
  11122..11710   +  rep_origin     ori: high-copy-number ColE1/pMB1/pBR322/pUC origin of replication
  11893..11985   +  CDS            lacI (fragment): lac repressor; lacI; The lac repressor binds to the lac operator to inhibit transcription in E. coli. This inhibition can be relieved by adding lactose or isopropyl-β-D-thiogalactopyranoside (IPTG).
  11998..12019   +  protein_bind   CAP binding site: CAP binding activates transcription in the presence of cAMP. E. coli catabolite activator protein
  12034..12064   +  promoter       lac promoter: promoter for the E. coli lac operon
  12068..12090   +  protein_bind   lac operator (fragment): The lac repressor binds to the lac operator to inhibit transcription in E. coli. This inhibition can be relieved by adding lactose or isopropyl-β-D-thiogalactopyranoside (IPTG). lac repressor encoded by lacI
  12133..12151   +  promoter       T3 promoter: promoter for bacteriophage T3 RNA polymerase
  12179..12405   +  promoter       RSV promoter: Rous sarcoma virus enhancer/promoter
  12406..12586   +  LTR            5' LTR (truncated): truncated 5' long terminal repeat (LTR) from HIV-1
  12633..12758   +  misc_feature   HIV-1 Ψ: packaging signal of human immunodeficiency virus type 1
  12742..13105   +  CDS            HIV-1 gag (fragment): gag protein from human immunodeficiency virus 1; gag
  13251..13484   +  misc_feature   RRE: The Rev response element (RRE) of HIV-1 allows for Rev-dependent mRNA export from the nucleus to the cytoplasm.
  13861..13961   +  CDS            Rev (fragment): human immunodeficiency virus 1 (HIV-1) Rev protein; rev; enhances nuclear export of unspliced and incompletely spliced viral mRNAs
>Addgene plasmid #130675 | pLenti-CMV-SMCHD1-Exon1-48-3xFLAG | addgene full sequence | sequence record 300575 | Addgene NGS Result
TCGACGGTATCGGTTAACTTTTAAAAGAAAAGGGGGGATTGGGGGGTACAGTGCAGGGGAAAGAATAGTA
GACATAATAGCAACAGACATACAAACTAAAGAATTACAAAAACAAATTACAAAATTCAAAATTTTATCGA
TAAGCTTGGGAGTTCCGCGTTACATAACTTACGGTAAATGGCCCGCCTGGCTGACCGCCCAACGACCCCC
GCCCATTGACGTCAATAATGACGTATGTTCCCATAGTAACGCCAATAGGGACTTTCCATTGACGTCAATG
GGTGGAGTATTTACGGTAAACTGCCCACTTGGCAGTACATCAAGTGTATCATATGCCAAGTACGCCCCCT
ATTGACGTCAATGACGGTAAATGGCCCGCCTGGCATTATGCCCAGTACATGACCTTATGGGACTTTCCTA
CTTGGCAGTACATCTACGTATTAGTCATCGCTATTACCATGGTGATGCGGTTTTGGCAGTACATCAATGG
GCGTGGATAGCGGTTTGACTCACGGGGATTTCCAAGTCTCCACCCCATTGACGTCAATGGGAGTTTGTTT
TGGCACCAAAATCAACGGGACTTTCCAAAATGTCGTAACAACTCCGCCCCATTGACGCAAATGGGCGGTA
GGCGTGTACGGTGGGAGGTCTATATAAGCAGAGCTCGTTTAGTGAACCGTCAGATCGCCTGGAGACGCCA
TCCACGCTGTTTTGACCTCCATAGAAGACACCGACTCTAGAGGATCCATGGCAGCGGCGGACGGCGGCGG
GCCTGGTGGGGCCTCTGTGGGGACTGAGGAGGATGGCGGAGGCGTCGGCCACAGGACGGTGTACTTGTTT
GATCGGCGCGAAAAGGAGTCCGAGCTCGGGGACCGGCCTCTGCAGGTCGGGGAGCGCTCGGACTACGCGG
GATTTCGCGCGTGTGTGTGTCAGACACTTGGCATTTCACCTGAAGAAAAATTTGTTATTACAACAACAAG
TAGGAAAGAAATTACCTGTGATAATTTTGATGAAACTGTTAAAGATGGAGTCACCTTATACCTGCTACAG
TCGGTCAATCAGTTACTACTGACAGCTACGAAAGAACGAATTGACTTCTTACCTCACTATGACACACTGG
TTAAAAGTGGCATGTATGAATATTATGCCAGTGAAGGACAAAATCCTTTGCCATTTGCTCTTGCGGAATT
AATTGACAATTCATTGTCTGCTACTTCTCGTAACATTGGGGTTAGAAGAATACAGATCAAATTGCTTTTT
GATGAAACACAAGGAAAACCTGCTGTTGCAGTGATAGATAATGGAAGAGGAATGACCTCTAAACAGCTTA
ACAACTGGGCCGTGTATAGGTTGTCAAAATTCACAAGGCAAGGTGACTTTGAAAGTGATCATTCAGGATA
TGTTCGTCCAGTACCAGTGCCACGCAGTTTAAATAGTGATATTTCCTATTTTGGTGTTGGGGGCAAGCAA
GCTGTCTTCTTTGTTGGACAATCAGCCAGAATGATAAGCAAACCTGCAGATTCCCAAGATGTTCACGAGC
TTGTGCTTTCTAAAGAAGATTTTGAGAAGAAGGAGAAAAATAAAGAGGCAATATATAGTGGATATATTAG
AAACAGAAAGCCCTCTGATTCTGTTCACATTACAAATGATGATGAAAGATTTCTACATCATCTTATCATA
GAGGAGAAGGAAAAAGATAGCTTTACTGCTGTGGTTATCACAGGGGTACAACCAGAACACATACAGTACT
TGAAAAATTATTTCCACCTTTGGACACGACAGTTAGCGCATATTTATCACTACTATATTCATGGCCCAAA
AGGAAATGAAATACGAACATCAAAAGAAGTTGAACCTTTCAACAATATTGATATTGAAATTTCTATGTTT
GAAAAAGGGAAGGTACCTAAGATTGTCAACCTAAGGGAAATACAAGACGACATGCAGACGTTGTATGTAA
ACACAGCAGCTGATAGTTTTGAATTCAAAGCTCATGTTGAAGGAGATGGTGTAGTGGAAGGGATTATCCG
TTATCATCCATTCTTATATGATAGAGAAACTTACCCTGATGATCCATGCTTTCCATCAAAATTAAAAGAT
GAAGATGATGAAGATGATTGTTTCATACTTGAGAAAGCAGCTAGAGGGAAAAGGCCTATTTTTGAATGTT
TTTGGAATGGACGATTAATACCATATACATCAGTTGAAGACTTTGACTGGTGTACTCCTCCTAAGAAGAG
AGGGCTTGCACCAATTGAATGCTACAATAGGATATCTGGTGCATTATTCACTAATGACAAATTCCAGGTC
AGCACAAATAAATTGACGTTTATGGATCTTGAGCTAAAATTGAAAGATAAGAACACCCTTTTTACAAGGA
TTTTAAATGGACAGGAACAGCGAATGAAAATTGACAGAGAATTTGCTTTGTGGCTGAAGGACTGTCATGA
GAAGTATGATAAACAAATAAAATTTACACTTTTTAAGGGAGTAATTACACGTCCTGATCTTCCTTCTAAA
AAGCAAGGTCCCTGGGCAACATATGCAGCAATAGAATGGGATGGAAAGATATACAAAGCAGGACAGCTGG
TCAAGACAATCAAGACACTTCCCCTCTTTTATGGAAGCATAGTAAGATTTTTTCTTTATGGCGATCATGA
TGGAGAAGTATATGCTACAGGAGGAGAGGTTCAAATTGCAATGGAACCTCAGGCACTATATGATGAAGTA
AGAACTGTGCCAATTGCAAAGCTGGATAGGACAGTTGCTGAGAAAGCTGTTAAAAAATATGTAGAAGATG
AAATGGCAAGGCTCCCTGATAGATTGTCAGTAACTTGGCCTGAAGGAGATGAATTATTGCCTAATGAGGT
TAGGCCTGCTGGAACCCCTATTGGTGCGTTAAGAATTGAAATACTGAATAAAAAAGGGGAAGCAATGCAA
AAGCTTCCAGGAACAAGCCATGGAGGGTCAAAGAAACTCCTGGTTGAGCTCAAAGTTATTTTACATTCTT
CAAGTGGAAATAAAGAGATTATTTCGCATATTAGTCAACATGGAGGAAAATGGCCTTACTGGTTTAAAAA
AATGGAAAATATTCAGAAGTTGGGGAATTATACCTTGAAATTACAAGTTGTGTTGAATGAAAGTAATGCA
GACACTTATGCAGGAAGACCACTACCATCTAAAGCAATTAAGTTTTCTGTTAAAGAGGGTAAGCCAGAGA
AATTTTCATTTGGTCTTCTGGATCTTCCTTTTCGTGTTGGAGTTCCATTTAATATCCCTCTGGAGTTTCA
GGATGAATTTGGTCATACCAGTCAACTAGTAACTGATATTCAGCCAGTTCTTGAAGCAAGTGGTTTATCT
TTACATTATGAAGAAATAACCAAAGGACCAAATTGTGTAATTCGAGGTGTTACAGCCAAGGGCCCTGTAA
ACTCTTGTCAAGGCAAGAATTATAATCTGAAGGTTACTCTGCCTGGCTTAAAAGAAGACTCACAGATTTT
GAAAATTAGATTACTACCTGGTCACCCTCGTCGACTGAAAGTGAAACCTGATTCTGAAATTTTAGTTATA
GAAAATGGAACAGCTTTCCCATTTCAGGTGGAAGTTTTAGATGAATCAGACAACATAACAGCACAACCAA
AATTGATTGTTCATTGTAAGTTTTCAGGTGCTCCAAACCTTCCAGTCTATGTTGTAGATTGCAGTAGTTC
TGGAACCAGTATTTTAACAGGATCTGCAATTCAAGTTCAGAATATTAAAAAAGACCAGACGCTTAAAGCA
AGAATTGAAATACCTAGTTGTAAAGATGTGGCACCTGTGGAGAAGACTATTAAGTTGCTTCCCAGTAGCC
ATGTTGCAAGACTACAAATATTCAGTGTAGAAGGACAAAAGGCAATTCAGATCAAACATCAGGATGAGGT
TAATTGGATAGCGGGTGATATTATGCATAATCTTATTTTTCAAATGTATGATGAAGGAGAAAGAGAAATC
AATATAACATCAGCTTTAGCAGAAAAAATTAAAGTTAATTGGACTCCTGAGATTAACAAAGAACACTTGC
TACAGGGTCTGCTTCCTGATGTGCAAGTACCAACATCTGTAAAAGATATGCGCTATTGCCAGGTTTCATT
CCAAGATGATCATGTGTCTTTGGAAAGTGCGTTTACAGTAAGACCACTTCCTGATGAACCTAAACATTTA
AAATGTGAAATGAAAGGAGGAAAAACAGTACAGATGGGCCAAGAGCTTCAAGGAGAAGTAGTTATAATAA
TTACAGATCAGTACGGAAATCAGATTCAAGCATTTTCACCAAGTTCTTTATCTTCTTTGTCAATTGCTGG
GGTTGGACTTGATAGCTCAAATTTGAAAACAACCTTTCAGGAAAACACACAGAGTATAAGTGTAAGAGGC
ATCAAATTTATTCCAGGTCCTCCTGGAAATAAGGATCTTTGTTTTACTTGGCGTGAGTTTTCTGACTTTA
TTCGAGTGCAACTAATTTCTGGACCTCCTGCTAAACTTCTCCTTATAGACTGGCCAGAACTAAAGGAGTC
CATTCCAGTGATTAATGGAAGAGATTTACAGAACCCTATTATTGTTCAACTTTGTGATCAGTGGGATAAT
CCAGCACCGGTACAACATGTTAAAATAAGTCTTACAAAAGCTAGCAATTTAAAGCTCATGCCTTCAAACC
AACAGCATAAAACAGATGAGAAAGGCAGGGCTAATTTGGGAGTATTCAGTGTTTTTGCCCCTAGGGGAGA
GCATACTCTTCAGGTTAAAGCCATCTATAACAAAAGTATCATAGAAGGACCTATAATTAAGTTAATGATT
CTTCCAGACCCAGAAAAACCCGTTCGTCTCAATGTTAAATATGACAAAGATGCATCCTTCTTAGCAGGGG
GTCTTTTCACTGATTTTATGATTAGTGTTATTTCTGAAGATGACAGTATCATTAAAAACATTAATCCAGC
ACGTATTTCCATGAAAATGTGGAAGCTGTCTACCAGTGGGAACCGACCCCCAGCAAATGCAGAAACATTT
AGTTGTAATAAAATAAAAGATAATGACAAAGAAGATGGCTGCTTCTATTTCAGGGATAAAGTAATTCCTA
ATAAAGTGGGGACATATTGTATCCAGTTTGGTTTTATGATGGATAAAACAAATATTCTCAACAGTGAACA
GGTTATAGTTGAAGTCCTGCCTAATCAACCTGTGAAGTTAGTACCTAAAATTAAACCACCTACACCAGCT
GTTTCAAATGTTCGCTCAGTTGCCAGTAGGACCTTGGTCAGAGATCTACATCTTAGTATCACGGATGACT
ACGACAACCATACTGGAATTGATTTGGTTGGCACTATAATAGCCACCATTAAAGGCTCTAATGAGGAAGA
TACTGATACCCCACTTTTTATTGGGAAAGTTAGAACACTTGAATTCCCCTTCGTGAATGGTTCGGCTGAA
ATCATGAGTCTGGTGCTGGCAGAAAGTAGTCCTGGAAGGGATAGTACTGAATATTTTATTGTATTTGAGC
CCCGGCTACCACTTTTATCAAGAACCTTAGAACCATATATCCTACCGTTCATGTTTTACAATGATGTTAA
GAAGCAGCAACAAATGGCAGCACTTACAAAAGAAAAGGACCAATTATCTCAGTCTATTGTTATGTATAAA
AGTTTATTTGAAGCCAGCCAACAGCTTCTTAATGAAATGAAATGTCAAGTTGAAGAAGCAAGATTAAAAG
AGGCCCAATTGCGAAATGAACTAAAAATACATAATATTGACATTCCTACAACACAACAGGTGCCACACAT
TGAAGCACTTCTGAAAAGAAAGCTATCAGAACAAGAAGAACTGAAGAAAAAACCTAGAAGATCGTGTACT
CTTCCAAACTATACTAAAGGCAGTGGAGATGTTTTGGGAAAGATTGCACATCTAGCACAAATTGAAGATG
ATAGAGCTGCGATGGTTATTTCTTGGCATCTGGCAAGTGACATGGACTGTGTAGTCACCCTAACCACTGA
CGCTGCACGTCGTATCTATGATGAAACCCAAGGTCGTCAGCAGGTGTTGCCCCTTGATTCTATTTACAAG
AAGACTCTTCCAGATTGGAAAAGATCTCTACCTCATTTCCGAAATGGAAAATTGTATTTTAAACCCATTG
GAGATCCAGTCTTTGCTCGAGACTTGTTAACATTTCCAGATAATGTAGAACATTGTGAAACAGTATTTGG
TATGCTGTTAGGAGACACCATTATTTTGGATAATCTGGATGCGGCCAATCATTATAGAAAAGAGGTTGTT
AAAATTACACACTGTCCTACACTGCTGACCAGAGATGGAGATCGAATTCGAAGTAATGGAAAGTTTGGGG
GCCTTCAGAATAAAGCTCCTCCAATGGATAAACTTCGGGGAATGGTATTTGGAGCTCCAGTTCCAAAACA
GTGTCTGATCTTAGGGGAACAAATAGATCTTCTTCAGCAGTATCGTTCTGCTGTGTGCAAACTAGACAGT
GTGAATAAGGATCTTAACAGTCAATTAGAGTACCTTCGCACTCCGGATATGAGGAAGAAAAAGCAAGAAC
TTGATGAACATGAGAAAAATCTCAAACTAATAGAGGAAAAACTAGGTATGACTCCCATACGTAAGTGTAA
TGACTCATTGCGTCATTCACCAAAGGTTGAGACGACAGATTGTCCAGTTCCTCCTAAAAGAATGAGACGA
GAAGCTACAAGACAAAATAGGATTATAACCAAAACAGATGTAGACTACAAAGACCATGACGGTGATTATA
AAGATCATGACATCGATTACAAGGATGACGATGACAAGTGAGTCGACAATCAACCTCTGGATTACAAAAT
TTGTGAAAGATTGACTGGTATTCTTAACTATGTTGCTCCTTTTACGCTATGTGGATACGCTGCTTTAATG
CCTTTGTATCATGCTATTGCTTCCCGTATGGCTTTCATTTTCTCCTCCTTGTATAAATCCTGGTTGCTGT
CTCTTTATGAGGAGTTGTGGCCCGTTGTCAGGCAACGTGGCGTGGTGTGCACTGTGTTTGCTGACGCAAC
CCCCACTGGTTGGGGCATTGCCACCACCTGTCAGCTCCTTTCCGGGACTTTCGCTTTCCCCCTCCCTATT
GCCACGGCGGAACTCATCGCCGCCTGCCTTGCCCGCTGCTGGACAGGGGCTCGGCTGTTGGGCACTGACA
ATTCCGTGGTGTTGTCGGGGAAGCTGACGTCCTTTCCATGGCTGCTCGCCTGTGTTGCCACCTGGATTCT
GCGCGGGACGTCCTTCTGCTACGTCCCTTCGGCCCTCAATCCAGCGGACCTTCCTTCCCGCGGCCTGCTG
CCGGCTCTGCGGCCTCTTCCGCGTCTTCGCCTTCGCCCTCAGACGAGTCGGATCTCCCTTTGGGCCGCCT
CCCCGCCTGGAATTCTACCGGGTAGGGGAGGCGCTTTTCCCAAGGCAGTCTGGAGCATGCGCTTTAGCAG
CCCCGCTGGGCACTTGGCGCTACACAAGTGGCCTCTGGCCTCGCACACATTCCACATCCACCGGTAGGCG
CCAACCGGCTCCGTTCTTTGGTGGCCCCTTCGCGCCACCTTCTACTCCTCCCCTAGTCAGGAAGTTCCCC
CCCGCCCCGCAGCTCGCGTCGTGCAGGACGTGACAAATGGAAGTAGCACGTCTCACTAGTCTCGTGCAGA
TGGACAGCACCGCTGAGCAATGGAAGCGGGTAGGCCTTTGGGGCAGCGGCCAATAGCAGCTTTGCTCCTT
CGCTTTCTGGGCTCAGAGGCTGGGAAGGGGTGGGTCCGGGGGCGGGCTCAGGGGCGGGCTCAGGGGCGGG
GCGGGCGCCCGAAGGTCCTCCGGAGGCCCGGCATTCTGCACGCTTCAAAAGCGCACGTCTGCCGCGCTGT
TCTCCTCTTCCTCATCTCCGGGCCTTTCGACCTGCAGCCCAAGCTTACCATGACCGAGTACAAGCCCACG
GTGCGCCTCGCCACCCGCGACGACGTCCCCAGGGCCGTACGCACCCTCGCCGCCGCGTTCGCCGACTACC
CCGCCACGCGCCACACCGTCGATCCGGACCGCCACATCGAGCGGGTCACCGAGCTGCAAGAACTCTTCCT
CACGCGCGTCGGGCTCGACATCGGCAAGGTGTGGGTCGCGGACGACGGCGCCGCGGTGGCGGTCTGGACC
ACGCCGGAGAGCGTCGAAGCGGGGGCGGTGTTCGCCGAGATCGGCCCGCGCATGGCCGAGTTGAGCGGTT
CCCGGCTGGCCGCGCAGCAACAGATGGAAGGCCTCCTGGCGCCGCACCGGCCCAAGGAGCCCGCGTGGTT
CCTGGCCACCGTCGGCGTCTCGCCCGACCACCAGGGCAAGGGTCTGGGCAGCGCCGTCGTGCTCCCCGGA
GTGGAGGCGGCCGAGCGCGCCGGGGTGCCCGCCTTCCTGGAGACCTCCGCGCCCCGCAACCTCCCCTTCT
ACGAGCGGCTCGGCTTCACCGTCACCGCCGACGTCGAGGTGCCCGAAGGACCGCGCACCTGGTGCATGAC
CCGCAAGCCCGGTGCCTGACGCCCGCCCCACGACCCGCAGCGCCCGACCGAAAGGAGCGCACGACCCCAT
GCATCTCGAGGGCCCGGTACCTTTAAGACCAATGACTTACAAGGCAGCTGTAGATCTTAGCCACTTTTTA
AAAGAAAAGGGGGGACTGGAAGGGCTAGCTCACTCCCAACGAAGACAAGATCTGCTTTTTGCTTGTACTG
GGTCTCTCTGGTTAGACCAGATCTGAGCCTGGGAGCTCTCTGGCTAACTAGGGAACCCACTGCTTAAGCC
TCAATAAAGCTTGCCTTGAGTGCTTCAAGTAGTGTGTGCCCGTCTGTTGTGTGACTCTGGTAACTAGAGA
TCCCTCAGACCCTTTTAGTCAGTGTGGAAAATCTCTAGCAGTAGTAGTTCATGTCATCTTATTATTCAGT
ATTTATAACTTGCAAAGAAATGAATATCAGAGAGTGAGAGGAACTTGTTTATTGCAGCTTATAATGGTTA
CAAATAAAGCAATAGCATCACAAATTTCACAAATAAAGCATTTTTTTCACTGCATTCTAGTTGTGGTTTG
TCCAAACTCATCAATGTATCTTATCATGTCTGGCTCTAGCTATCCCGCCCCTAACTCCGCCCATCCCGCC
CCTAACTCCGCCCAGTTCCGCCCATTCTCCGCCCCATGGCTGACTAATTTTTTTTATTTATGCAGAGGCC
GAGGCCGCCTCGGCCTCTGAGCTATTCCAGAAGTAGTGAGGAGGCTTTTTTGGAGGCCTAGGGACGTACC
CAATTCGCCCTATAGTGAGTCGTATTACGCGCGCTCACTGGCCGTCGTTTTACAACGTCGTGACTGGGAA
AACCCTGGCGTTACCCAACTTAATCGCCTTGCAGCACATCCCCCTTTCGCCAGCTGGCGTAATAGCGAAG
AGGCCCGCACCGATCGCCCTTCCCAACAGTTGCGCAGCCTGAATGGCGAATGGG
[124 nt withheld, positions 9505-9628]
C
[91 nt withheld, positions 9630-9720]
A
[49 nt withheld, positions 9722-9770]
CCTTTGACGTTGGAGTCCACGTTCTTT
[37 nt withheld, positions 9798-9834]
ACCCTATCTCGGTCTATTCTTTTGATTTATAAGGGATTTTGCCGATTTCGGCCTATTGGTTAAAAAATGA
GCTGATTTAACAAAAATTTAACGCGAATTTTAACAAAATATTAACGCTTACAATTTAGGTGGCACTTTTC
GGGGAAATGTGCGCGGAACCCCTATTTGTTTATTTTTCTAAATACATTCAAATATGTATCCGCTCATGAG
ACAATAACCCTGATAAATGCTTCAATAATATTGAAAAAGGAAGAGTATGAGTATTCAACATTTCCGTGTC
GCCCTTATTCCCTTTTTTGCGGCATTTTGCCTTCCTGTTTTTGCTCACCCAGAAACGCTGGTGAAAGTAA
AAGATGCTGAAGATCAGTTGGGTGCACGAGTGGGTTACATCGAACTGGATCTCAACAGCGGTAAGATCCT
TGAGAGTTTTCGCCCCGAAGAACGTTTTCCAATGATGAGCACTTTTAAAGTTCTGCTATGTGGCGCGGTA
TTATCCCGTATTGACGCCGGGCAAGAGCAACTCGGTCGCCGCATACACTATTCTCAGAATGACTTGGTTG
AGTACTCACCAGTCACAGAAAAGCATCTTACGGATGGCATGACAGTAAGAGAATTATGCAGTGCTGCCAT
AACCATGAGTGATAACACTGCGGCCAACTTACTTCTGACAACGATCGGAGGACCGAAGGAGCTAACCGCT
TTTTTGCACAACATGGGGGATCATGTAACTCGCCTTGATCGTTGGGAACCGGAGCTGAATGAAGCCATAC
CAAACGACGAGCGTGACACCACGATGCCTGTAGCAATGGCAACAACGTTGCGCAAACTATTAACTGGCGA
ACTACTTACTCTAGCTTCCCGGCAACAATTAATAGACTGGATGGAGGCGGATAAAGTTGCAGGACCACTT
CTGCGCTCGGCCCTTCCGGCTGGCTGGTTTATTGCTGATAAATCTGGAGCCGGTGAGCGTGGGTCTCGCG
GTATCATTGCAGCACTGGGGCCAGATGGTAAGCCCTCCCGTATCGTAGTTATCTACACGACGGGGAGTCA
GGCAACTATGGATGAACGAAATAGACAGATCGCTGAGATAGGTGCCTCACTGATTAAGCATTGGTAACTG
TCAGACCAAGTTTACTCATATATACTTTAGATTGATTTAAAACTTCATTTTTAATTTAAAAGGATCTAGG
TGAAGATCCTTTTTGATAATCTCATGACCAAAATCCCTTAACGTGAGTTTTCGTTCCACTGAGCGTCAGA
CCCCGTAGAAAAGATCAAAGGATCTTCTTGAGATCCTTTTTTTCTGCGCGTAATCTGCTGCTTGCAAACA
AAAAAACCACCGCTACCAGCGGTGGTTTGTTTGCCGGATCAAGAGCTACCAACTCTTTTTCCGAAGGTAA
CTGGCTTCAGCAGAGCGCAGATACCAAATACTGTTCTTCTAGTGTAGCCGTAGTTAGGCCACCACTTCAA
GAACTCTGTAGCACCGCCTACATACCTCGCTCTGCTAATCCTGTTACCAGTGGCTGCTGCCAGTGGCGAT
AAGTCGTGTCTTACCGGGTTGGACTCAAGACGATAGTTACCGGATAAGGCGCAGCGGTCGGGCTGAACGG
GGGGTTCGTGCACACAGCCCAGCTTGGAGCGAACGACCTACACCGAACTGAGATACCTACAGCGTGAGCT
ATGAGAAAGCGCCACGCTTCCCGAAGGGAGAAAGGCGGACAGGTATCCGGTAAGCGGCAGGGTCGGAACA
GGAGAGCGCACGAGGGAGCTTCCAGGGGGAAACGCCTGGTATCTTTATAGTCCTGTCGGGTTTCGCCACC
TCTGACTTGAGCGTCGATTTTTGTGATGCTCGTCAGGGGGGCGGAGCCTATGGAAAAACGCCAGCAACGC
GGCCTTTTTACGGTTCCTGGCCTTTTGCTGGCCTTTTGCTCACATGTTCTTTCCTGCGTTATCCCCTGAT
TCTGTGGATAACCGTATTACCGCCTTTGAGTGAGCTGATACCGCTCGCCGCAGCCGAACGACCGAGCGCA
GCGAGTCAGTGAGCGAGGAAGCGGAAGAGCGCCCAATACGCAAACCGCCTCTCCCCGCGCGTTGGCCGAT
TCATTAATGCAGCTGGCACGACAGGTTTCCCGACTGGAAAGCGGGCAGTGAGCGCAACGCAATTAATGTG
AGTTAGCTCACTCATTAGGCACCCCAGGCTTTACACTTTATGCTTCCGGCTCGTATGTTGTGTGGAATTG
TGAGCGGATAACAATTTCACACAGGAAACAGCTATGACCATGATTACGCCAAGCGCGCAATTAACCCTCA
CTAAAGGGAACAAAAGCTGGAGCTGCAAGCTTAATGTAGTCTTATGCAATACTCTTGTAGTCTTGCAACA
TGGTAACGATGAGTTAGCAACATGCCTTACAAGGAGAGAAAAAGCACCGTGCATGCCGATTGGTGGAAGT
AAGGTGGTACGATCGTGCCTTATTAGGAAGGCAACAGACGGGTCTGACATGGATTGGACGAACCACTGAA
TTGCCGCATTGCAGAGATATTGTATTTAAGTGCCTAGCTCGATACATAAACGGGTCTCTCTGGTTAGACC
AGATCTGAGCCTGGGAGCTCTCTGGCTAACTAGGGAACCCACTGCTTAAGCCTCAATAAAGCTTGCCTTG
AGTGCTTCAAGTAGTGTGTGCCCGTCTGTTGTGTGACTCTGGTAACTAGAGATCCCTCAGACCCTTTTAG
TCAGTGTGGAAAATCTCTAGCAGTGGCGCCCGAACAGGGACTTGAAAGCGAAAGGGAAACCAGAGGAGCT
CTCTCGACGCAGGACTCGGCTTGCTGAAGCGCGCACGGCAAGAGGCGAGGGGCGGCGACTGGTGAGTACG
CCAAAAATTTTGACTAGCGGAGGCTAGAAGGAGAGAGATGGGTGCGAGAGCGTCAGTATTAAGCGGGGGA
GAATTAGATCGCGATGGGAAAAAATTCGGTTAAGGCCAGGGGGAAAGAAAAAATATAAATTAAAACATAT
AGTATGGGCAAGCAGGGAGCTAGAACGATTCGCAGTTAATCCTGGCCTGTTAGAAACATCAGAAGGCTGT
AGACAAATACTGGGACAGCTACAACCATCCCTTCAGACAGGATCAGAAGAACTTAGATCATTATATAATA
CAGTAGCAACCCTCTATTGTGTGCATCAAAGGATAGAGATAAAAGACACCAAGGAAGCTTTAGACAAGAT
AGAGGAAGAGCAAAACAAAAGTAAGACCACCGCACAGCAAGCGGCCGCTGATCTTCAGACCTGGAGGAGG
AGATATGAGGGACAATTGGAGAAGTGAATTATATAAATATAAAGTAGTAAAAATTGAACCATTAGGAGTA
GCACCCACCAAGGCAAAGAGAAGAGTGGTGCAGAGAGAAAAAAGAGCAGTGGGAATAGGAGCTTTGTTCC
TTGGGTTCTTGGGAGCAGCAGGAAGCACTATGGGCGCAGCGTCAATGACGCTGACGGTACAGGCCAGACA
ATTATTGTCTGGTATAGTGCAGCAGCAGAACAATTTGCTGAGGGCTATTGAGGCGCAACAGCATCTGTTG
CAACTCACAGTCTGGGGCATCAAGCAGCTCCAGGCAAGAATCCTGGCTGTGGAAAGATACCTAAAGGATC
AACAGCTCCTGGGGATTTGGGGTTGCTCTGGAAAACTCATTTGCACCACTGCTGTGCCTTGGAATGCTAG
TTGGAGTAATAAATCTCTGGAACAGATTTGGAATCACACGACCTGGATGGAGTGGGACAGAGAAATTAAC
AATTACACAAGCTTAATACACTCCTTAATTGAAGAATCGCAAAACCAGCAAGAAAAGAATGAACAAGAAT
TATTGGAATTAGATAAATGGGCAAGTTTGTGGAATTGGTTTAACATAACAAATTGGCTGTGGTATATAAA
ATTATTCATAATGATAGTAGGAGGCTTGGTAGGTTTAAGAATAGTTTTTGCTGTACTTTCTATAGTGAAT
AGAGTTAGGCAGGGATATTCACCATTATCGTTTCAGACCCACCTCCCAACCCCGAGGGGACCCGACAGGC
CCGAAGGAATAGAAGAAGAAGGTGGAGAGAGAGACAGAGACAGATCCATTCGATTAGTGAACGGATC
